>Addgene plasmid #17598 | Human IFN-gamma promoter/enhancer | addgene partial sequence | sequence record 23508 | 17598 with LucNrev
TCGCGGAAGAATGGCGCCGGGCCTTTCTTTATGTTTTTGGCGTCTTCCATGGTGGCTTTACCAACAGTAC
CGGAATGCCAAGCTTACTTAGATCGCAGATCTCGAGCCCGGGCTAGCACGCGTCTAATAGCTGATCTTCA
GATGATCAGAACAATGTGCTGCACCTCCTCTGGCTGCTGGTATTTATACCTAATTGAAGTCTCCTGAGGA
TTACGTATTTTCACAAGTTTTTTAAGATGAGATGGTGACAGATAGGCAGGGATGATAGTTTGTATTAATA
ACTAAGGTTTTGTGGCATTTGGGTGTTGTAGTTAGAGTTTCCTTTAGACTCCTTGGGTCCTTTGACGATG
AGACAGACCCATTATGCCCACCTGTGCCATTCTGGTGGGATTCTTTGAAGGCACTTTTACTTCACACCAT
TCAAGGACTGGAAATTTTTTTGTACCTCCCCACTTCGCCCTGGTAAAATGTTGACTCTTCATTCACAAAG
CACATTGATCATTTGCTTGTGGTTGGGAACAAGTGAAAAACGAAATTCTAGGGCCTCTCAAACCTTTACA
AAGGGGCAGCCTTTTTAAAATTTTTCTTGCAAATGACCAGAAAGCAAGGAAAGAATGCGGTTAAAAGAAC
AATTTGGTGAGGAAGTCCNTCCATCCAGATGNGGNTAGAAAAAATATCTACCACAAGTTTCAAATTGCTC
TAGATCAGCACTGCCCAGTAGAAATACANTACAAGCCACACAGGTAAATTNAATGATCTAGTANCCCNTT
AANAAAAGTTTTTTAAAAGG
