[The description below was written by a language model from this plasmid's Addgene catalogue record.]
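Description:
Human IFN-gamma promoter/enhancer is a luciferase reporter plasmid built on the promoterless pGL3-basic backbone (about 4.8 kb without insert), catalogued as a mammalian expression vector. It is propagated in E. coli as a high-copy plasmid under ampicillin selection. No feature table accompanies the record, so the exact positions of the backbone elements are not documented here. pGL3-basic is generally known as a vector that carries a firefly luciferase coding sequence with no eukaryotic promoter or enhancer of its own, so reporter output depends on the regulatory DNA cloned into it.

The payload is roughly 4.3 kb of human IFNG regulatory sequence, inserted by restriction cloning in two parts. A promoter fragment spanning about -3.6 kb to +70 relative to the transcription start lies upstream of luciferase and drives its transcription. A segment of about 680 bp from the first intron of IFNG is placed downstream of the luciferase gene, where it can act as an enhancer in a position separate from the promoter. The alternative name "-3.6kb IFN-gamma luc - kB STAT" suggests that the intronic piece is associated with NF-kB and STAT elements, although the record does not describe these sites explicitly. The "tag" field lists luciferase, which here is the reporter rather than a protein fusion.

The construct is suited to transient transfection assays that measure transcriptional activation of the IFN-gamma locus. The associated publication used this kind of assay to compare which cis-regulatory elements are used by lamina propria T cells and by peripheral blood T cells.
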