Addgene plasmid #17598: Human IFN-gamma promoter/enhancer
Depositing lab: Howard Young. Depositing organization: National Cancer Institute (NCI). Publication: Mucosa-specific targets for regulation of IFN-gamma expression: lamina propria T cells use different cis-elements than peripheral blood T cells to regulate transactivation of IFN-gamma expression. Gonsky R, Deem RL, Bream JH, Lee DH, Young HA, Targan SR. J Immunol. 2000 Feb 1. 164(3):1399-407. PubMed 10640755.
Backbone
  Vector backbone: pGL3-basic
  Backbone manufacturer: Promega
  Backbone size w/o insert (bp): 4800
  Vector type: Mammalian Expression
Growth in bacteria
  Bacterial resistance: Ampicillin, 100 μg/mL
  Growth temperature: 37°C
  Growth strain: DH5alpha
  Copy number: High Copy
Gene/Insert
  Gene/Insert name: IFN gamma promoter with 1st intron enhancer (alt names: -3.6kb IFN-gamma luc - kB STAT; interferon gamma)
  Species: H. sapiens (human)
  Insert size (bp): 4300
  Mutation: -3.6 kb to +70 of promoter plus 680 bp of IFN-gamma 1st intron inserted downstream of luciferase
  Entrez Gene: IFNG (a.k.a. IFG, IFI, IMD69)
  Tag / fusion protein: luciferase
  Cloning method: Restriction Enzyme
  Sequencing primers: 5′ RVprimer3; 3′ LucNrev
Terms and licenses: Academic/Nonprofit Terms; Industry Terms: Not Available to Industry
Depositor comments: Young lab stock #D3314. SalI should give 8.6kb + 0.6kb bands.
How to cite: Human IFN-gamma promoter/enhancer was a gift from Howard Young (Addgene plasmid # 17598 ; http://n2t.net/addgene:17598 ; RRID:Addgene_17598)
